Addgene plasmid #146421: pAc5.1B-lambdaN-HA-DmAGO1-I716AR771AF777A-siRNAres_G
Purpose: Insect Expression of DmAGO1-I716AR771AF777A-siRNAres
Depositing lab: Elisa Izaurralde. Depositing organization: Max Planck Institute for Developmental Biology. Publication: A C-terminal silencing domain in GW182 is essential for miRNA function. Eulalio A, Helms S, Fritzsch C, Fauser M, Izaurralde E. RNA. 2009 Jun;15(6):1067-77. doi: 10.1261/rna.1605509. Epub 2009 Apr 21. PubMed 19383769.
Backbone
  Vector backbone: Unknown
  Vector type: Insect Expression
Growth in bacteria
  Bacterial resistance: Ampicillin, 100 μg/mL
  Growth temperature: 37°C
  Growth strain: DH5alpha
  Copy number: Low Copy
Gene/Insert
  Gene/Insert name: DmAGO1-I716AR771AF777A-siRNAres
  Species: D. melanogaster (fly)
  Mutation: variation with 2 non silent mutations V315A and H913R compared to the sequence given by NCBI:NM_166020.1.
  Entrez Gene: AGO1 (a.k.a. Dmel_CG6671, AGO-1, Ago, Ago-1, Ago1, Agp1, CG6671, Dm Ago1, DmAgo1, Dmel\CG6671, MRE20, ago-1, ago1, ago1-1, anon-WO0257455.29, argonaute1, dAGO1, dAgo1, dmAgo1, l(2)04845, l(2)4845, l(2)k00208, l(2)k08121)
  Cloning method: Unknown
Terms and licenses: Academic/Nonprofit Terms; Industry Terms: Not Available to Industry
Depositor comments: Plasmids from this collection were made available to the research community and donated after the lab closed. Please note that the sequence provided by the depositing laboratory may be theoretical/predicted or based on Sanger sequencing results. There may be discrepancies between sequencing results obtained by Addgene and the depositor sequence. If an Addgene verified sequence is not available, please contact before placing your order to request that our lab fully sequence the plasmid.
How to cite: pAc5.1B-lambdaN-HA-DmAGO1-I716AR771AF777A-siRNAres_G was a gift from Elisa Izaurralde (Addgene plasmid # 146421 ; http://n2t.net/addgene:146421 ; RRID:Addgene_146421)
