[The description below was written by a language model from this plasmid's Addgene catalogue record and pLannotate feature annotations shown in this document.]
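Description:
pAc5.1B-lambdaN-HA-DmAGO1-I716AR771AF777A-siRNAres_G is an 8,410 nt insect expression plasmid for producing a tagged, mutant form of Drosophila melanogaster Argonaute 1 (AGO1). The catalogue lists the backbone as unknown, although the name points to a pAc5.1B-type vector, which fits the annotated features. In bacteria it is maintained through a ColE1/pUC-type origin and selected with ampicillin via the bla gene and its own promoter. The record lists it as low copy, even though the annotation tool describes the origin as high-copy. A tetracycline-resistance fragment and a small SV40 large T fragment are also annotated and appear to be non-functional backbone remnants.

Expression is driven by the constitutive Drosophila actin 5C promoter and terminated by an SV40 polyadenylation signal. The open reading frame begins with a short fragment of the bacteriophage lambda N protein, followed by an HA epitope (annotated as a fragment of 3xHA) and then the AGO1 coding sequence. The annotation tool labels this region by homology to rat Ago2, but the record identifies it as fly AGO1. A vector-derived V5 tag is annotated downstream; the record does not state whether it is translated in frame.

The lambda N peptide is generally used to tether a fusion protein to reporter mRNAs carrying BoxB hairpins, and HA allows detection or immunoprecipitation. The insert carries the substitutions I716A, R771A and F777A. It also has two non-silent differences from the reference sequence, V315A and H913R. The "siRNAres" designation implies changes that make the transcript resistant to knockdown, suiting it to complementation after depletion of endogenous AGO1. The functional effect of the three mutations is not stated. The associated publication concerns GW182 and miRNA-mediated silencing.
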