Features (pLannotate 1.2.2; 11 found; start..end, strand, type, name):
     56..2568    +  promoter       Ac5 promoter: Drosophila melanogaster actin 5C promoter
   2589..2654    +  CDS            N (fragment): REGN_LAMBD - Experimental evidence at protein level: Swiss-Prot protein existence level 1. Plays a role as a transcriptional antitermination factor that allows the virus to initiate its lytic phase. Activates expression of the delayed viral early genes by modifying host RNA polymerase (RNAP) into a form that is resistant to termination signals. This antitermination function requires the host NusA protein which serves to stabilize the interaction between antitermination protein N and host RNA polymerase. From Escherichia phage lambda (Bacteriophage lambda).
   2685..2711    +  CDS            3xHA (fragment): three tandem HA epitope tags
   3060..5663    +  CDS            Ago2: AGO2_RAT - Also known as Eif2c2. Experimental evidence at protein level: Swiss-Prot protein existence level 1. Required for RNA-mediated gene silencing (RNAi) by the RNA- induced silencing complex (RISC). The 'minimal RISC' appears to include AGO2 bound to a short guide RNA such as a microRNA (miRNA) or short interfering RNA (siRNA). These guide RNAs direct RISC to complementary mRNAs that are targets for RISC-mediated gene silencing. The precise mechanism of gene silencing depends on the degree of complementarity between the miRNA or siRNA and its target. Binding of RISC to a perfectly comple
   5695..5736    +  CDS            V5 tag: epitope tag from simian virus 5
   5836..5970    -  polyA_signal   SV40 poly(A) signal: SV40 polyadenylation signal
   5993..6077    -  CDS            large T antigen (fragment): large T antigen from SV40 (simian virus 40)
   6078..6548    +  CDS            TcR (fragment): tetracycline efflux protein; tet; confers resistance to tetracycline
   6592..7180    -  rep_origin     ori: high-copy-number ColE1/pMB1/pBR322/pUC origin of replication
   7351..8211    -  CDS            AmpR: β-lactamase; bla; confers resistance to ampicillin, carbenicillin, and related antibiotics
   8212..8316    -  promoter       AmpR promoter: bla
>Addgene plasmid #146421 | pAc5.1B-lambdaN-HA-DmAGO1-I716AR771AF777A-siRNAres_G | depositor full sequence | sequence record 288866 | Full Sequence
CTTCAAGGAATTAATTCTATATTCTAAAAACACAAATGATACTTCTAAAAAAAATCATGAATGGCATCAA
CTCTGAATCAAATCTTTGCAGATGCACCTACTTCTCATTTCCACTGTCACATCATTTTTCCAGATCTCGC
TGCCTGTTATGTGGCCCACAAACCAAGACACGTTTTATGGCCATTAAAGCTGGCTGATCGTCGCCAAACA
CCAAATACATATCAATATGTACATTCGAGAAAGAAGCGATCAAAGAAGCGTCTTCGGGCGAGTAGGAGAA
TGCGGAGGAGAAGGAGAACGAGCTGATCTAGTATCTCTCCACAATCCAATGCCAACTGACCAACTGGCCA
TATTCGGAGCAATTTGAAGCCAATTTCCATCGCCTGGCGATCGCTCCATTCTTGGCTATATGTTTTTCAC
CGTTCCCGGGGCCATTTTCAAAGACTCGTCGGTAAGATAAGATTGTGTCACTCGCTGTCTCTCTTCATTT
GTCGAAGAATGCTGAGGAATTTCGCGATGACGTCGGCGAGTATTTTGAAGAATGAGAATAATTTGTATTT
ATACGAAAATCAGTTAGTGGAATTTTCTACAAAAACATGTTATCTATAGATAATTTTGTTGCAAAATATG
TTGACTATGACAAAGATTGTATGTATATACCTTTAATGTATTCTCATTTTCTTATGTATTTATAATGGCA
ATGATGATACTGATGATATTTTAAGATGATGCCAGACCACAGGCTGATTTCTGCGTCTTTTGCCGAACGC
AGTGCATGTGCGGTTGTTGTTTTTTGGAATAGTTTCAATTTTCGGACTGTCCGCTTTGATTTCAGTTTCT
TGGCTTATTCAAAAAGCAAAGTAAAGCCAAAAAAGCGAGATGGCAATACCAAATGCGGCAAAACGGTAGT
GGAAGGAAAGGGGTGCGGGGCAGCGGAAGGAAGGGTGGGGCGGGGCGTGGCGGGGTCTGTGGCTGGGCGC
GACGTCACCGACGTTGGAGCCACTCCTTTGACCATGTGTGCGTGTGTGTATTATTCGTGTCTCGCCACTC
GCCGGTTGTTTTTTTCTTTTTATCTCGCTCTCTCTAGCGCCATCTCGTACGCATGCTCAACGCACCGCAT
GTTGCCGTGTCCTTTATGCGTCATTTTGGCTCGAAATAGGCAATTATTTAAACAAAGATTAGTCAACGAA
AACGCTAAAATAAATAAGTCTACAATATGGTTACTTATTGCCATGTGTGTGCAGCCAACGATAGCAACAA
AAGCAACAACACAGTGGCTTTCCCTCTTTCACTTTTTGTTTGCAAGCGCGTGCGAGCAAGACGGCACGAC
CGGCAAACGCAATTACGCTGACAAAGAGCAGACGAAGTTTTGGCCGAAAAACATCAAGGCGCCTGATACG
AATGCATTTGCAATAACAATTGCGATATTTAATATTGTTTATGAAGCTGTTTGACTTCAAAACACACAAA
AAAAAAAATAAAACAAATTATTTGAAAGAGAATTAGGAATCGGACAGCTTATCGTTACGGGCTAACAGCA
CACCGAGACGAAATAGCTTACCTGACGTCACAGCCTCTGGAAGAACTGCCGCCAAGCAGAGAGAGAGAGA
AAAAGAGGGAGAGCAGCTTAGACCGCATGTGCTTGTGTGTGAGGCGTCTCTCTCTTCGTCTCCTGTTTGC
GCAAACGCATAGACTGCACTGAGAAAATCGATTACCTATTTTTTATGAATGAATATTTGCACTATTACTA
TTCAAAACTATTAAGATAGCAATCACATTCAATAGCCAAATACTATACCACCTGAGCGATGCAACGAAAT
GATCAATTTGAGCAAAAATGCTGCATATTTAGGACGGCATCATTATAGAAATGCTTCTTGCTGTGTACTT
TTCTCTCGTCTGGCAGCTGTTTCGCCGTTATTGTTAAAACCGGCTTAAGTTAGGTGTGTTTTCTACGACT
AGTGATGCCCCTACTAGAAGATGTGTGTTGCACAAATGTCCCTGAATAACCAATTTGAAGTGCAGATAGC
AGTAAACGTAAGCTAATATGAATATTATTTAACTGTAATGTTTTAATATCGCTGGACATTACTAATAAAC
CCACTATAAACACATGTACATATGTATGTTTTGGCATACAATGAGTAGTTGGGGAAAAAATGTGTAAAAG
CACCGTGACCATCACAGCATAAAGATAACCAGCTGAAGTATCGAATATGAGTAACCCCCAAATTGAATCA
CATGCCGCAACTGATAGGACCCATGGAAGTACACTCTTCATGGCGATATACAAGACACACACAAGCACGA
ACACCCAGTTGCGGAGGAAATTCTCCGTAAATGAAAACCCAATCGGCGAACAATTCATACCCATATATGG
TAAAAGTTTTGAACGCGACTTGAGAGCGGAGAGCATTGCGGCTGATAAGGTTTTAGCGCTAAGCGGGCTT
TATAAAACGGGCTGCGGGACCAGTTTTCATATCACTACCGTTTGAGTTCTTGTGCTGTGTGGATACTCCT
CCCGACACAAAGCCGCTCCATCAGCCAGCAGTCGTCTAATCCAGAGACCCCGGATCGGGGTACCCAACAT
GGACGCACAAACACGACGACGTGAGCGTCGCGCTGAGAAACAAGCTCAATGGAAAGCTGCAAACGGTGGA
TCTCCTCCAAGCTTGAATTCTATGTACCCATACGATGTTCCAGATTACGCTATGTCCACGGAGCGTGAGC
TGGCTCCCGGTGGGCCAGCTCAGCTCCATCCGCACACGCTGCCGCTGACTTTTCCGGATCTCCAGATGAC
CTCCACCGTGGGCATCATTGGGAAAGTCTACGAGTCACAGTGGACCCCCTCGCCCACTCGGCCTCAGAGT
CCCTCTCAGGCGCAGACTAGCTTCGACACGCTCACATCACCACCAGCGCCCGGCTCGTCGGTCAATCCCA
CCGCCGTCACCAGCCCAAGTGCCCAGAATGTGGCCGCTGGTGGAGCAACTGTGGCCGGTGCAGCAGCAAC
TGCCGCCCAGGTGGCCTCCGCCTTGGGTGCCACCACCGGCAGCGTGACGCCAGCAATTGCCACCGCAACG
CCAGCCACGCAGCCGGATATGCCCGTCTTTACGTGTCCACGACGCCCGAATCTCGGACGAGAGGGTCGCC
CGATTGTGCTGCGCGCCAATCACTTCCAGGTGACAATGCCGCGTGGCTATGTGCATCACTATGACATCAA
TATACAGCCGGACAAGTGTCCGCGAAAGGTGAACCGTGAGATTATCGAGACTATGGTGCATGCCTATAGC
AAGATCTTCGGAGTGCTCAAGCCGGTGTTCGATGGTCGCAACAATCTGTATACCCGCGATCCCCTGCCCA
TTGGCAACGAGCGTCTAGAGCTGGAGGTTACTCTACCCGGCGAGGGCAAAGATCGAATCTTTCGCGTGAC
GATCAAGTGGCAGGCTCAGGTCTCGCTCTTCAATTTGGAGGAAGCTCTCGAAGGCCGCACGCGGCAGATA
CCCTATGATGCCATTTTGGCGCTCGATGTGGTCATGCGCCATCTGCCCAGCATGACGTACACGCCAGTGG
GACGTAGCTTCTTCAGTTCCCCGGAGGGTTACTACCATCCCCTGGGTGGTGGACGCGAGGTTTGGTTCGG
TTTCCATCAGAGCGCAAGGCCCTCGCAGTGGAAGATGATGCTCAATATCGATGTCTCGGCCACCGCTTTC
TACAAGGCTCAACCAGTCATTGACTTCATGTGCGAGGTGCTGGACATTCGCGACATCAACGAGCAGCGCA
AACCGCTCACCGATTCGCAGCGCGTCAAGTTCACCAAAGAAATTAAAGGCCTGAAGATCGAGATCACCCA
CTGCGGCCAGATGCGTCGCAAGTATCGTGTGTGCAACGTCACTCGCCGCCCCGCTCAGATGCAATCATTC
CCACTGCAGCTGGAGAACGGACAGACCGTAGAGTGCACCGTGGCCAAGTACTTCCTGGACAAGTACCGCA
TGAAATTGCGCTACCCGCACTTGCCCTGCCTGCAGGTTGGCCAAGAGCACAAGCACACTTACCTGCCTCT
AGAGGTGTGCAACATTGTGGCCGGACAGCGGTGCATTAAAAAGCTGACCGATATGCAGACGTCGACCATG
ATCAAGGCCACAGCTCGTTCAGCTCCGGATCGTGAGCGTGAGATTAACAACTTGGTAAAGCGCGCCGACT
TCAACAACGATTCGTATGTGCAAGAGTTTGGCCTGACCATCTCCAATTCGATGATGGAGGTACGAGGACG
CGTCTTGCCTCCTCCCAAGCTTCAGTATGGGGGACGTGTGTCTACCGGCCTCACCGGCCAGCAGCTGTTC
CCGCCACAGAACAAGGTGAGCTTGGCCTCGCCCAACCAGGGTGTATGGGATATGCGAGGCAAGCAGTTCT
TCACTGGCGTCGAGATCCGCATCTGGGCCATCGCCTGTTTTGCCCCACAGCGCACGGTGCGCGAGGATGC
GCTGCGTAATTTCACCCAGCAGCTGCAGAAGATCTCAAACGATGCAGGCATGCCGATAATTGGACAGCCG
TGCTTCTGTAAGTACGCCACCGGGCCGGATCAAGTGGAACCCATGTTCCGTTACCTGAAGATCACCTTCC
CCGGCCTGCAACTCGTCGTGGTTGTGCTGCCCGGCAAGACTCCAGTATACGCCGAGGTGAAGCGTGTAGG
TGACACCGTTCTGGGTATGGCCACCCAGTGTGTGCAGGCCAAGAACGTGAACAAGACATCGCCACAGACG
CTCTCTAATCTGTGTCTGAAGATCAACGTCAAGTTGGGCGGCATCAATTCAATTCTGGTCCCCTCCATTC
GGCCAAAGGTCTTCAATGAGCCGGTCGCCTTTTTGGGTGCCGATGTGACACACCCACCAGCTGGCGACAA
CAAGAAACCATCGATTGCCGCCGTCGTGGGCTCCATGGATGCCCATCCATCGCGGTATGCCGCCACCGTT
CGCGTACAGCAGCACCGACAGGAGATCATCCAGGAGCTGAGCAGCATGGTGGCTGAGCTGTTGATCATGG
CCTACAAGTCGACGGGCGGCTACAAGCCCCACCGCATCATACTCTATCGTGACGGAGTCTCCGAGGGACA
ATTCCCACATGTCCTGCAACACGAATTGACCGCCATTCGCGAGGCCTGCATTAAGCTAGAGCCAGAGTAT
CGGCCGGGCATCACATTCATTGTGGTGCAGAAGCGCCATCACACTCGACTCTTCTGCGCGGAGAAGAAGG
AGCAGAGCGGCAAATCGGGCAATATTCCCGCAGGCACCACCGTCGATGTGGGCATCACACATCCCACCGA
ATTTGATTTCTATCTATGCAGCCATCAGGGCATCCAGGGCACCAGTCGCCCCTCGCACTACCACGTTCTG
TGGGACGACAATCACTTTGACTCGGACGAGCTGCAGTGCCTCACGTATCAGCTATGCCGTACGTACGTGC
GCTGCACCCGATCCGTCAGTATACCGGCGCCAGCCTACTACGCCCATTTAGTGGCCTTCCGTGCCAGATA
TCATCTGGTGGAGAAGGAGCACGATTCGGGCGAGGGTTCGCACCAGAGCGGCTGCTCAGAGGATCGTACG
CCAGGTGCCATGGCCAGGGCCATCACTGTGCACGCGGATACCAAGAAGGTCATGTACTTTGCCTAACTCG
AGTCTAGAGGGCCCGCGGTTCGAAGGTAAGCCTATCCCTAACCCTCTCCTCGGTCTCGATTCTACGCGTA
CCGGTCATCATCACCATCACCATTGAGTTTAAACCCGCTGATCAGCCTCGACTGTGCCTTCTAAGGCCTG
AGCTCGCTGATCAGCCTCGATCGAGGATCCAGACATGATAAGATACATTGATGAGTTTGGACAAACCACA
ACTAGAATGCAGTGAAAAAAATGCTTTATTTGTGAAATTTGTGATGCTATTGCTTTATTTGTAACCATTA
TAAGCTGCAATAAACAAGTTAACAACAACAATTGCATTCATTTTATGTTTCAGGTTCAGGGGGAGGTGTG
GGAGGTTTTTTAAAGCAAGTAAAACCTCTACAAATGTGGTATGGCTGATTATGATCAGTCGACCGATGCC
CTTGAGAGCCTTCAACCCAGTCAGCTCCTTCCGGTGGGCGCGGGGCATGACTATCGTCGCCGCACTTATG
ACTGTCTTCTTTATCATGCAACTCGTAGGACAGGTGCCGGCAGCGCTCTGGGTCATTTTCGGCGAGGACC
GCTTTCGCTGGAGCGCGACGATGATCGGCCTGTCGCTTGCGGTATTCGGAATCTTGCACGCCCTCGCTCA
AGCCTTCGTCACTGGTCCCGCCACCAAACGTTTCGGCGAGAAGCAGGCCATTATCGCCGGCATGGCGGCC
GACGCGCTGGGCTACGTCTTGCTGGCGTTCGCGACGCGAGGCTGGATGGCCTTCCCCATTATGATTCTTC
TCGCTTCCGGCGGCATCGGGATGCCCGCGTTGCAGGCCATGCTGTCCAGGCAGGTAGATGACGACCATCA
GGGACAGCTTCAAGGATCGCTCGCGGCTCTTACCAGCCAGCAAAAGGCCAGGAACCGTAAAAAGGCCGCG
TTGCTGGCGTTTTTCCATAGGCTCCGCCCCCCTGACGAGCATCACAAAAATCGACGCTCAAGTCAGAGGT
GGCGAAACCCGACAGGACTATAAAGATACCAGGCGTTTCCCCCTGGAAGCTCCCTCGTGCGCTCTCCTGT
TCCGACCCTGCCGCTTACCGGATACCTGTCCGCCTTTCTCCCTTCGGGAAGCGTGGCGCTTTCTCAATGC
TCACGCTGTAGGTATCTCAGTTCGGTGTAGGTCGTTCGCTCCAAGCTGGGCTGTGTGCACGAACCCCCCG
TTCAGCCCGACCGCTGCGCCTTATCCGGTAACTATCGTCTTGAGTCCAACCCGGTAAGACACGACTTATC
GCCACTGGCAGCAGCCACTGGTAACAGGATTAGCAGAGCGAGGTATGTAGGCGGTGCTACAGAGTTCTTG
AAGTGGTGGCCTAACTACGGCTACACTAGAAGGACAGTATTTGGTATCTGCGCTCTGCTGAAGCCAGTTA
CCTTCGGAAAAAGAGTTGGTAGCTCTTGATCCGGCAAACAAACCACCGCTGGTAGCGGTGGTTTTTTTGT
TTGCAAGCAGCAGATTACGCGCAGAAAAAAAGGATCTCAAGAAGATCCTTTGATCTTTTCTACGGGGTCT
GACGCTCAGTGGAACGAAAACTCACGTTAAGGGATTTTGGTCATGAGATTATCAAAAAGGATCTTCACCT
AGATCCTTTTAAATTAAAAATGAAGTTTTAAATCAATCTAAAGTATATATGAGTAAACTTGGTCTGACAG
TTACCAATGCTTAATCAGTGAGGCACCTATCTCAGCGATCTGTCTATTTCGTTCATCCATAGTTGCCTGA
CTCCCCGTCGTGTAGATAACTACGATACGGGAGGGCTTACCATCTGGCCCCAGTGCTGCAATGATACCGC
GAGACCCACGCTCACCGGCTCCAGATTTATCAGCAATAAACCAGCCAGCCGGAAGGGCCGAGCGCAGAAG
TGGTCCTGCAACTTTATCCGCCTCCATCCAGTCTATTAATTGTTGCCGGGAAGCTAGAGTAAGTAGTTCG
CCAGTTAATAGTTTGCGCAACGTTGTTGCCATTGCTGCAGGCATCGTGGTGTCACGCTCGTCGTTTGGTA
TGGCTTCATTCAGCTCCGGTTCCCAACGATCAAGGCGAGTTACATGATCCCCCATGTTGTGCAAAAAAGC
GGTTAGCTCCTTCGGTCCTCCGATCGTTGTCAGAAGTAAGTTGGCCGCAGTGTTATCACTCATGGTTATG
GCAGCACTGCATAATTCTCTTACTGTCATGCCATCCGTAAGATGCTTTTCTGTGACTGGTGAGTACTCAA
CCAAGTCATTCTGAGAATAGTGTATGCGGCGACCGAGTTGCTCTTGCCCGGCGTCAACACGGGATAATAC
CGCGCCACATAGCAGAACTTTAAAAGTGCTCATCATTGGAAAACGTTCTTCGGGGCGAAAACTCTCAAGG
ATCTTACCGCTGTTGAGATCCAGTTCGATGTAACCCACTCGTGCACCCAACTGATCTTCAGCATCTTTTA
CTTTCACCAGCGTTTCTGGGTGAGCAAAAACAGGAAGGCAAAATGCCGCAAAAAAGGGAATAAGGGCGAC
ACGGAAATGTTGAATACTCATACTCTTCCTTTTTCAATATTATTGAAGCATTTATCAGGGTTATTGTCTC
ATGAGCGGATACATATTTGAATGTATTTAGAAAAATAAACAAATAGGGGTTCCGCGCACATTTCCCCGAA
AAGTGCCACCTGACGTCTAAGAAACCATTATTATCATGACATTAACCTATAAAAATAGGCGTATCACGAG
GCCCTTTCGT
